Addgene plasmid #199779: pGEX-4T1_4xUb
Purpose: Used for the expression of 4X human ubiquitin in tandem (SMC interal no. 538)
Depositing lab: Sascha Martens. Depositing organization: University of Vienna. Publication: Oligomerization of p62 allows for selection of ubiquitinated cargo and isolation membrane during selective autophagy. Wurzer B, Zaffagnini G, Fracchiolla D, Turco E, Abert C, Romanov J, Martens S. Elife. 2015 Sep 28;4:e08941. doi: 10.7554/eLife.08941. PubMed 26413874.
Backbone
  Vector backbone: pGEX-4T1
  Backbone size w/o insert (bp): 300
  Total vector size (bp): 982
  Vector type: Bacterial Expression
Growth in bacteria
  Bacterial resistance: Ampicillin, 100 μg/mL
  Growth temperature: 37°C
  Growth strain: DH5alpha
  Copy number: Unknown
Gene/Insert
  Gene/Insert name: 4X Ubiquitin in Tandem
  Species: H. sapiens (human)
  Insert size (bp): 691
  Tag / fusion protein: GST (N terminal on backbone)
  Cloning method: Unknown
  Sequencing primers: 5′ CCAGGAATTCATATGCAGATC; 3′ AAGATCTGCATGCCACCTCT
Terms and licenses: Academic/Nonprofit Terms; Industry Terms: Not Available to Industry
How to cite: pGEX-4T1_4xUb was a gift from Sascha Martens (Addgene plasmid # 199779 ; http://n2t.net/addgene:199779 ; RRID:Addgene_199779)
