[The description below was written by a language model from this plasmid's Addgene catalogue record and pLannotate feature annotations shown in this document.]
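Description:
pGEX-4T1_4xUb is a bacterial expression plasmid built on the pGEX-4T1 backbone for producing four tandem copies of human ubiquitin as a single linear polypeptide fused to an N-terminal glutathione S-transferase (GST) tag. It is propagated in E. coli through a ColE1/pMB1-type origin and selected with ampicillin via the β-lactamase (AmpR) gene and its own promoter. The catalogue lists the copy number as unknown.

Expression is driven by the hybrid tac promoter followed by a lac operator. The plasmid also carries its own lacI gene with its promoter, so the lac repressor keeps transcription off until it is relieved by IPTG. Downstream lies the Schistosoma japonicum GST coding sequence, followed after a short linker region by an annotated ubiquitin open reading frame of about 915 bp. The annotation tool matched this frame to a rat polyubiquitin entry, which fits the strong conservation of ubiquitin across mammals, and the record gives the species as human. Remnants typical of the pGEX backbone are also annotated, including a lac promoter/operator with a lacZα fragment and small rop and bom fragments.

The sizes in the catalogue fields (a 300 bp backbone, 982 bp total and 691 bp insert) do not agree with the sequenced record of 5,886 nt or with the length of the annotated ubiquitin frame, so the feature table is the more reliable guide. The GST tag allows glutathione-affinity purification or immobilisation of the linear tetra-ubiquitin. The associated publication studied how p62 selects ubiquitinated cargo in selective autophagy, which suggests use as a model ubiquitin-chain substrate in binding assays, though the record itself states only expression as the purpose.
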