Features (pLannotate 1.2.2; 17 found; start..end, strand, type, name):
     82..110     +  promoter       tac promoter: strong E. coli promoter; hybrid between the trp and lac UV5 promoters
    118..134     +  protein_bind   lac operator: The lac repressor binds to the lac operator to inhibit transcription in E. coli. This inhibition can be relieved by adding lactose or isopropyl-β-D-thiogalactopyranoside (IPTG). lac repressor encoded by lacI
    157..810     +  CDS            GST26_SCHJA: Experimental evidence at protein level: Swiss-Prot protein existence level 1. GST isoenzymes appear to play a central role in the parasite detoxification system. Other functions are also suspected including a role in increasing the solubility of haematin in the parasite gut. From Schistosoma japonicum (Blood fluke).
    847..1761    +  CDS            Ubb: UBB_RAT - Experimental evidence at protein level: Swiss-Prot protein existence level 1. [Ubiquitin]: Exists either covalently attached to another protein, or free (unanchored). When covalently bound, it is conjugated to target proteins via an isopeptide bond either as a monomer (monoubiquitin), a polymer linked via different Lys residues of the ubiquitin (polyubiquitin chains) or a linear polymer linked via the initiator Met of the ubiquitin (linear polyubiquitin chains). Polyubiquitin chains, when attached to a target protein, have different functions depending on the Lys residue of the ubiqu
   1802..1841    +  CDS            rop (fragment): Rop protein, which maintains plasmids at low copy number; rop
   1943..1983    +  misc_feature   bom (fragment): basis of mobility region from pBR322
   2088..2192    +  promoter       AmpR promoter: bla
   2193..3053    +  CDS            AmpR: β-lactamase; bla; confers resistance to ampicillin, carbenicillin, and related antibiotics
   3224..3812    +  rep_origin     ori: high-copy-number ColE1/pMB1/pBR322/pUC origin of replication
   3998..4049    -  misc_feature   bom (fragment): basis of mobility region from pBR322
   4056..4133    +  promoter       lacI promoter: lacI
   4134..5216    +  CDS            lacI: lac repressor; lacI; The lac repressor binds to the lac operator to inhibit transcription in E. coli. This inhibition can be relieved by adding lactose or isopropyl-β-D-thiogalactopyranoside (IPTG).
   5229..5250    +  protein_bind   CAP binding site: CAP binding activates transcription in the presence of cAMP. E. coli catabolite activator protein
   5265..5295    +  promoter       lac promoter: promoter for the E. coli lac operon
   5303..5319    +  protein_bind   lac operator: The lac repressor binds to the lac operator to inhibit transcription in E. coli. This inhibition can be relieved by adding lactose or isopropyl-β-D-thiogalactopyranoside (IPTG). lac repressor encoded by lacI
   5339..5512    +  CDS            lacZα: LacZα fragment of β-galactosidase; lacZ fragment
   5776..6       -  CDS            yciV (fragment) (across the origin): RNAAM_ECOLI - Also known as trpH From Escherichia coli (strain K12).
>Addgene plasmid #199779 | pGEX-4T1_4xUb | addgene full sequence | sequence record 393058 | Addgene NGS Result
GCTCAAGGCGCACTCCCGTTCTGGATAATGTTTTTTGCGCCGACATCATAACGGTTCTGGCAAATATTCT
GAAATGAGCTGTTGACAATTAATCATCGGCTCGTATAATGTGTGGAATTGTGAGCGGATAACAATTTCAC
ACAGGAAACAGTATTCATGTCCCCTATACTAGGTTATTGGAAAATTAAGGGCCTTGTGCAACCCACTCGA
CTTCTTTTGGAATATCTTGAAGAAAAATATGAAGAGCATTTGTATGAGCGCGATGAAGGTGATAAATGGC
GAAACAAAAAGTTTGAATTGGGTTTGGAGTTTCCCAATCTTCCTTATTATATTGATGGTGATGTTAAATT
AACACAGTCTATGGCCATCATACGTTATATAGCTGACAAGCACAACATGTTGGGTGGTTGTCCAAAAGAG
CGTGCAGAGATTTCAATGCTTGAAGGAGCGGTTTTGGATATTAGATACGGTGTTTCGAGAATTGCATATA
GTAAAGACTTTGAAACTCTCAAAGTTGATTTTCTTAGCAAGCTACCTGAAATGCTGAAAATGTTCGAAGA
TCGTTTATGTCATAAAACATATTTAAATGGTGATCATGTAACCCATCCTGACTTCATGTTGTATGACGCT
CTTGATGTTGTTTTATACATGGACCCAATGTGCCTGGATGCGTTCCCAAAATTAGTTTGTTTTAAAAAAC
GTATTGAAGCTATCCCACAAATTGATAAGTACTTGAAATCCAGCAAGTATATAGCATGGCCTTTGCAGGG
CTGGCAAGCCACGTTTGGTGGTGGCGACCATCCTCCAAAATCGGATCTGGTTCCGCGTGGATCCCCAGGA
ATTCATATGCAGATCTTCGTGAAGACCCTGACCGGCAAGACCATCACCCTAGAGGTGGAGCCCAGTGACA
CCATCGAGAACGTGAAGGCCAAGATCCAGGATAAAGAGGGCATCCCCCCTGACCAGCAGAGGCTGATCTT
TGCCGGCAAGCAGCTGGAAGATGGCCGCACCCTCTCTGATTACAACATCCAGAAGGAGTCAACCCTGCAC
CTGGTCCTTCGCCTGAGAGGTGGCATGCAGATCTTCGTGAAGACCCTGACCGGCAAGACCATCACCCTGG
AGGTGGAGCCCAGTGACACCATCGAGAACGTGAAGGCCAAGATCCAGGATAAAGAGGGCATCCCCCCTGA
CCAGCAGAGGCTGATCTTTGCCGGCAAGCAGCTGGAAGATGGCCGCACCCTCTCTGATTACAACATCCAG
AAAGAGTCAACCCTGCACCTGGTCCTCCGTCTGAGGGGTGGCATGCAGATCTTCGTGAAGACCCTGACTG
GCAAGACCATCACCCTGGAGGTGGAGCCCAGTGACACCATCGAGAACGTGAAGGCCAAGATCCAGGATAA
AGAGGGCATCCCCCCTGACCAGCAGAGGCTGATCTTTGCCGGCAAGCAGCTGGAAGATGGCCGCACCCTC
TCTGATTACAACATCCAGAAGGAGTCAACCCTGCACCTGGTCCTTCGCCTGAGAGGTGGCATGCAGATCT
TCGTGAAGACCCTGACCGGCAAGACCATCACCTTGGAGGTGGAGCCCAGTGACACCATCGAGAATGTGAA
GGCCAAGATCCAGGATAAAGAGGGCATCCCCCCTGACCAGCAGAGGCTGATCTTTGCCGGCAAGCAGCTA
GAAGATGGCCGCACTCTCTCTGATTACAACATCCAGAAAGAGTCGACCCTGCACCTGGTCCTCCGTCTGA
GGGGTGGCTATTAACTCGACTCGAGCGGCCGCATCGTGACTGACTGACGATCTGCCTCGCGCGTTTCGGT
GATGACGGTGAAAACCTCTGACACATGCAGCTCCCGGAGACGGTCACAGCTTGTCTGTAAGCGGATGCCG
GGAGCAGACAAGCCCGTCAGGGCGCGTCAGCGGGTGTTGGCGGGTGTCGGGGCGCAGCCATGACCCAGTC
ACGTAGCGATAGCGGAGTGTATAATTCTTGAAGACGAAAGGGCCTCGTGATACGCCTATTTTTATAGGTT
AATGTCATGATAATAATGGTTTCTTAGACGTCAGGTGGCACTTTTCGGGGAAATGTGCGCGGAACCCCTA
TTTGTTTATTTTTCTAAATACATTCAAATATGTATCCGCTCATGAGACAATAACCCTGATAAATGCTTCA
ATAATATTGAAAAAGGAAGAGTATGAGTATTCAACATTTCCGTGTCGCCCTTATTCCCTTTTTTGCGGCA
TTTTGCCTTCCTGTTTTTGCTCACCCAGAAACGCTGGTGAAAGTAAAAGATGCTGAAGATCAGTTGGGTG
CACGAGTGGGTTACATCGAACTGGATCTCAACAGCGGTAAGATCCTTGAGAGTTTTCGCCCCGAAGAACG
TTTTCCAATGATGAGCACTTTTAAAGTTCTGCTATGTGGCGCGGTATTATCCCGTGTTGACGCCGGGCAA
GAGCAACTCGGTCGCCGCATACACTATTCTCAGAATGACTTGGTTGAGTACTCACCAGTCACAGAAAAGC
ATCTTACGGATGGCATGACAGTAAGAGAATTATGCAGTGCTGCCATAACCATGAGTGATAACACTGCGGC
CAACTTACTTCTGACAACGATCGGAGGACCGAAGGAGCTAACCGCTTTTTTGCACAACATGGGGGATCAT
GTAACTCGCCTTGATCGTTGGGAACCGGAGCTGAATGAAGCCATACCAAACGACGAGCGTGACACCACGA
TGCCTGCAGCAATGGCAACAACGTTGCGCAAACTATTAACTGGCGAACTACTTACTCTAGCTTCCCGGCA
ACAATTAATAGACTGGATGGAGGCGGATAAAGTTGCAGGACCACTTCTGCGCTCGGCCCTTCCGGCTGGC
TGGTTTATTGCTGATAAATCTGGAGCCGGTGAGCGTGGGTCTCGCGGTATCATTGCAGCACTGGGGCCAG
ATGGTAAGCCCTCCCGTATCGTAGTTATCTACACGACGGGGAGTCAGGCAACTATGGATGAACGAAATAG
ACAGATCGCTGAGATAGGTGCCTCACTGATTAAGCATTGGTAACTGTCAGACCAAGTTTACTCATATATA
CTTTAGATTGATTTAAAACTTCATTTTTAATTTAAAAGGATCTAGGTGAAGATCCTTTTTGATAATCTCA
TGACCAAAATCCCTTAACGTGAGTTTTCGTTCCACTGAGCGTCAGACCCCGTAGAAAAGATCAAAGGATC
TTCTTGAGATCCTTTTTTTCTGCGCGTAATCTGCTGCTTGCAAACAAAAAAACCACCGCTACCAGCGGTG
GTTTGTTTGCCGGATCAAGAGCTACCAACTCTTTTTCCGAAGGTAACTGGCTTCAGCAGAGCGCAGATAC
CAAATACTGTCCTTCTAGTGTAGCCGTAGTTAGGCCACCACTTCAAGAACTCTGTAGCACCGCCTACATA
CCTCGCTCTGCTAATCCTGTTACCAGTGGCTGCTGCCAGTGGCGATAAGTCGTGTCTTACCGGGTTGGAC
TCAAGACGATAGTTACCGGATAAGGCGCAGCGGTCGGGCTGAACGGGGGGTTCGTGCACACAGCCCAGCT
TGGAGCGAACGACCTACACCGAACTGAGATACCTACAGCGTGAGCTATGAGAAAGCGCCACGCTTCCCGA
AGGGAGAAAGGCGGACAGGTATCCGGTAAGCGGCAGGGTCGGAACAGGAGAGCGCACGAGGGAGCTTCCA
GGGGGAAACGCCTGGTATCTTTATAGTCCTGTCGGGTTTCGCCACCTCTGACTTGAGCGTCGATTTTTGT
GATGCTCGTCAGGGGGGCGGAGCCTATGGAAAAACGCCAGCAACGCGGCCTTTTTACGGTTCCTGGCCTT
TTGCTGGCCTTTTGCTCACATGTTCTTTCCTGCGTTATCCCCTGATTCTGTGGATAACCGTATTACCGCC
TTTGAGTGAGCTGATACCGCTCGCCGCAGCCGAACGACCGAGCGCAGCGAGTCAGTGAGCGAGGAAGCGG
AAGAGCGCCTGATGCGGTATTTTCTCCTTACGCATCTGTGCGGTATTTCACACCGCATAAATTCCGACAC
CATCGAATGGCGCAAAACCTTTCGCGGTATGGCATGATAGCGCCCGGAAGAGAGTCAATTCAGGGTGGTG
AATGTGAAACCAGTAACGTTATACGATGTCGCAGAGTATGCCGGTGTCTCTTATCAGACCGTTTCCCGCG
TGGTGAACCAGGCCAGCCACGTTTCTGCGAAAACGCGGGAAAAAGTGGAAGCGGCGATGGCGGAGCTGAA
TTACATTCCCAACCGCGTGGCACAACAACTGGCGGGCAAACAGTCGTTGCTGATTGGCGTTGCCACCTCC
AGTCTGGCCCTGCACGCGCCGTCGCAAATTGTCGCGGCGATTAAATCTCGCGCCGATCAACTGGGTGCCA
GCGTGGTGGTGTCGATGGTAGAACGAAGCGGCGTCGAAGCCTGTAAAGCGGCGGTGCACAATCTTCTCGC
GCAACGCGTCAGTGGGCTGATCATTAACTATCCGCTGGATGACCAGGATGCCATTGCTGTGGAAGCTGCC
TGCACTAATGTTCCGGCGTTATTTCTTGATGTCTCTGACCAGACACCCATCAACAGTATTATTTTCTCCC
ATGAAGACGGTACGCGACTGGGCGTGGAGCATCTGGTCGCATTGGGTCACCAGCAAATCGCGCTGTTAGC
GGGCCCATTAAGTTCTGTCTCGGCGCGTCTGCGTCTGGCTGGCTGGCATAAATATCTCACTCGCAATCAA
ATTCAGCCGATAGCGGAACGGGAAGGCGACTGGAGTGCCATGTCCGGTTTTCAACAAACCATGCAAATGC
TGAATGAGGGCATCGTTCCCACTGCGATGCTGGTTGCCAACGATCAGATGGCGCTGGGCGCAATGCGCGC
CATTACCGAGTCCGGGCTGCGCGTTGGTGCGGATATCTCGGTAGTGGGATACGACGATACCGAAGACAGC
TCATGTTATATCCCGCCGTTAACCACCATCAAACAGGATTTTCGCCTGCTGGGGCAAACCAGCGTGGACC
GCTTGCTGCAACTCTCTCAGGGCCAGGCGGTGAAGGGCAATCAGCTGTTGCCCGTCTCACTGGTGAAAAG
AAAAACCACCCTGGCGCCCAATACGCAAACCGCCTCTCCCCGCGCGTTGGCCGATTCATTAATGCAGCTG
GCACGACAGGTTTCCCGACTGGAAAGCGGGCAGTGAGCGCAACGCAATTAATGTAAGTTAGCTCACTCAT
TAGGCACCCCAGGCTTTACACTTTATGCTTCCGGCTCGTATGTTGTGTGGAATTGTGAGCGGATAACAAT
TTCACACAGGAAACAGCTATGACCATGATTACGGATTCACTGGCCGTCGTTTTACAACGTCGTGACTGGG
AAAACCCTGGCGTTACCCAACTTAATCGCCTTGCAGCACATCCCCCTTTCGCCAGCTGGCGTAATAGCGA
AGAGGCCCGCACCGATCGCCCTTCCCAACAGTTGCGCAGCCTGAATGGCGAATGGCGCTTTGCCTGGTTT
CCGGCACCAGAAGCGGTGCCGGAAAGCTGGCTGGAGTGCGATCTTCCTGAGGCCGATACTGTCGTCGTCC
CCTCAAACTGGCAGATGCACGGTTACGATGCGCCCATCTACACCAACGTGACCTATCCCATTACGGTCAA
TCCGCCGTTTGTTCCCACGGAGAATCCGACGGGTTGTTACTCGCTCACATTTAATGTTGATGAAAGCTGG
CTACAGGAAGGCCAGACGCGAATTATTTTTGATGGCGTTGGAATTAGCTTATCGACTGCACGGTGCACCA
ATGCTTCTGGCGTCAGGCAGCCATCGGAAGCTGTGGTATGGCTGTGCAGGTCGTAAATCACTGCATAATT
CGTGTC
