>Addgene plasmid #199779 | pGEX-4T1_4xUb | depositor partial sequence | sequence record 387443 | pGEX-4T1_4xUb sequence 982 bps
CCAGCAAGTATATAGCATGGCCTTTGCAGGGCTGGCAAGCCACGTTTGGTGGTGGCGACCATCCTCCAAA
ATCGGATCTGGTTCCGCGTGGATCCCCAGGAATTCATATGCAGATCTTCGTGAAGACCCTGACCGGCAAG
ACCATCACCCTAGAGGTGGAGCCCAGTGACACCATCGAGAACGTGAAGGCCAAGATCCAGGATAAAGAGG
GCATCCCCCCTGACCAGCAGAGGCTGATCTTTGCCGGCAAGCAGCTGGAAGATGGCCGCACCCTCTCTGA
TTACAACATCCAGAAGGAGTCAACCCTGCACCTGGTCCTTCGCCTGAGAGGTGGCATGCAGATCTTCGTG
AAGACCCTGACCGGCAAGACCATCACCCTGGAGGTGGAGCCCAGTGACACCATCGAGAACGTGAAGGCCA
AGATCCAGGATAAAGAGGGCATCCCCCCTGACCAGCAGAGGCTGATCTTTGCCGGCAAGCAGCTGGAAGA
TGGCCGCACCCTCTCTGATTACAACATCCAGAAAGAGTCAACCCTGCACCTGGTCCTCCGTCTGAGGGGT
GGCATGCAGATCTTCGTGAAGACCCTGACTGGCAAGACCATCACCCTGGAGGTGGAGCCCAGTGACACCA
TCGAGAACGTGAAGGCCAAGATCCAGGATAAAGAGGGCATCCCCCCTGACCAGCAGAGGCTGATCTTTGC
CGGCAAGCAGCTGGAAGATGGCCGCACCCTCTCTGATTACAACATCCAGAAGGAGTCAACCCTGCACCTG
GTCCTTCGCCTGAGAGGTGGCATGCAGATCTTCGTGAAGACCCTGACCGGCAAGACCATCACCTTGGAGG
TGGAGCCCAGTGACACCATCGAGAATGTGAAGGCCAAGATCCAGGATAAAGAGGGCATCCCCCCTGACCA
GCAGAGGCTGATCTTTGCCGGCAAGCAGCTAGAAGATGGCCGCACTCTCTCTGATTACAACATCCAGAAA
GA
